>Addgene plasmid #15034 | pSP64TS (DM#117) | addgene partial sequence | sequence record 91232 | pUC-4 5'-CAGTGAGCGAGGAAGCGGAAGAGCGCCCAA-3'
CAAACCGCCTCTCCCCGCGCGTTGGCCGATTCATTAATGCAGCTGGCACGACAGGTTTCCCGACTGGAAA
GCGGGCAGTGAGCGCAACGCAATTAATGTGAGTTAGCTCACTCATTAGGCACCCCAGGCTTTACACTTTA
TGCTTCCGGCTCGTATGTTGTGTGGAATTGTGAGCGGATAACAATTTCACACAGGAAACAGCTATGACAT
GATTACGAATTCGAGCTCGCCCGGGGATCCTCTAGAGTCGACCTGCAGGGGGGGGGGGGGGGGG
