[The description below was written by a language model from this plasmid's Addgene catalogue record.]
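Description:
pSP64TS is a small, high-copy bacterial plasmid derived from pSP64T (backbone of about 3 kb) and intended as a template vector for making synthetic messenger RNAs by in vitro transcription. It is propagated in E. coli under ampicillin selection. Although the repository classes it as a bacterial expression vector, the depositor's comments and the SP6 sequencing primer indicate that it is used for SP6 polymerase-driven RNA synthesis rather than for protein production in bacteria. No feature table is provided, so the origin of replication and the exact positions of the elements are not documented here.

The payload is an approximately 260 bp cassette of Xenopus laevis beta-globin 5' and 3' untranslated sequences, placed between HindIII and XbaI sites that both remain intact. A coding sequence of interest is inserted between the two UTR segments, so the resulting transcript carries globin leader and trailer regions, which the depositor states enhance translation of the synthetic mRNA. Compared with the parent pSP64T, this derivative offers BglII, EcoRV and SpeI insertion sites, followed by stop codons in all three reading frames. These stop codons ensure that translation terminates even if the inserted fragment lacks its own stop codon, as with truncated or partial open reading frames.

The vector carries no gene of interest as deposited. It is an empty cloning and transcription vehicle, used to generate translatable mRNAs from cloned cDNAs. RNAs of this kind are commonly used for cell-free translation or injection into oocytes and embryos, although the record does not name a particular downstream system.
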