Addgene plasmid #15034: pSP64TS (DM#117)
Depositing lab: Douglas Melton. Depositing organization: Harvard University. Publication: Functional messenger RNAs are produced by SP6 in vitro transcription of cloned cDNAs. Krieg PA, Melton DA. Nucleic Acids Res. 1984 Sep 25. 12(18):7057-70. 10.1093/nar/12.18.7057 PubMed 6207484.
Backbone
  Vector backbone: pSP64T
  Backbone size w/o insert (bp): 3000
  Vector type: Bacterial Expression
Growth in bacteria
  Bacterial resistance: Ampicillin, 100 μg/mL
  Growth temperature: 37°C
  Growth strain: DH5alpha
  Copy number: High Copy
Gene/Insert
  Gene/Insert name: beta-globin 5' and 3' UTR (alt name: beta-globin)
  Species: X. laevis (frog)
  Insert size (bp): 260
  Cloning method: Restriction Enzyme; 5′ cloning site HindIII (not destroyed); 3′ cloning site XbaI (not destroyed)
  Sequencing primers: 5′ SP6
Terms and licenses: Academic/Nonprofit Terms; Industry Terms: Not Available to Industry
Depositor comments: Vector with Xenopus 5' and 3' untranslated beta-globin sequences to enhance translation of synthetic mRNAs. Derivative of pSP64T that includes BglII, EcoRV, and SpeI insertion sites and stop codons for all three reading frames downstream of the cloning sites. See author's map for more information.
How to cite: pSP64TS (DM#117) was a gift from Douglas Melton (Addgene plasmid # 15034 ; http://n2t.net/addgene:15034 ; RRID:Addgene_15034)
